>Addgene plasmid #25245 | CBX1 | depositor partial sequence | sequence record 11719 | Author sequence
GAATATGTGGTGGAAAAAGTTCTCGACCGTCGAGTGGTAAAGGGCAAAGTGGAGTACCTCCTAAAGTGGA
AGGGATTCTCAGATGAGGACAACACATGGGAGCCAGAAGAGAACCTGGATTGCCCCGACCTCATTGCTGA
GTTTCTGCAGTCACAGAAAACA
