>Addgene plasmid #25245 | CBX1 | addgene partial sequence | sequence record 31325 | 25245 with T7
AATATTTTGTTTACTTTAAGAAGGAGATATACCATGCATCATCATCATCATCACAGCAGCGGCAGAGAAA
ACTTGTATTTCCAGGGCGAATATGTGGTGGAAAAAGTTCTCGACCGTCGAGTGGTAAAGGGCAAAGTGGA
GTACCTCCTAAAGTGGAAGGGATTCTCAGATGAGGACAACACATGGGAGCCAGAAGAGAACCTGGATTGC
CCCGACCTCATTGCTGAGTTTCTGCAGTCACAGAAAACATGATGACGAAGCTTGCGGCCGCACTCGAGCA
CCACCACCACCACCACTGAGATCCGGCTGCTAACAAAGCCCGAAAGGAAGCTGAGTTGGCTGCTGCCACC
GCTGAGCAATAACTAGCATAACCCCTTGGGGCCTCTAAACGGGTCTTGAGGGGTTTTTTGCTGAAAGGAG
GAACTATATCCGGATTGGCGAATGGG
[124 nt withheld, positions 447-570]
C
[91 nt withheld, positions 572-662]
A
[49 nt withheld, positions 664-712]
CCTTTGACGTTGGAGTCCACGTTCTTT
[37 nt withheld, positions 740-776]
ACCCTATCTCGGTCTATTCTTTTGATTTATAAGGGATTTTGCCGATTTCGGCCTATTGGTTAAAAAATGA
GCTGATTTAACAAAAATTTAACGCG
