[The description below was written by a language model from this plasmid's Addgene catalogue record.]
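Description:
CBX1 is a bacterial expression plasmid built on the pET28-MHL backbone, a pET28-derived vector from a structural genomics consortium, and it was made to produce a fragment of human chromobox homolog 1 (CBX1, also known as HP1-beta) for structure determination. The plasmid confers kanamycin resistance and is recorded as low copy; it is propagated in a standard cloning strain such as DH5alpha. No feature table accompanies the entry, so the origin of replication and the exact regulatory elements are not listed. The use of T7 and T7-terminator sequencing primers does, however, fit the usual pET arrangement, in which the insert sits between a T7 promoter and a T7 terminator and is expressed in a host that supplies T7 RNA polymerase.

The insert, designated CBX1_03, is only 162 bp against a backbone of about 7.3 kb, so it encodes a short segment of roughly 54 residues rather than the complete protein. The record itself cautions that the construct may not contain the full open reading frame. Which domain of CBX1 the fragment covers is not stated. It was introduced by restriction enzyme cloning and carries an N-terminal His tag, which allows the recombinant protein to be purified by immobilised metal affinity chromatography. The depositor links the construct to a deposited Protein Data Bank structure, indicating that this fragment was used successfully in structural work. Its typical use is therefore overexpression and purification of a defined CBX1 fragment for crystallography or for related biophysical and binding studies of this heterochromatin-associated protein.
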