Addgene plasmid #25245: CBX1
Purpose: Bacterial expression for structure determination; may not be full ORF
Depositing lab: Cheryl Arrowsmith. Depositing organization: University of Toronto.
Backbone
  Vector backbone: pET28-MHL
  Backbone manufacturer: SGC
  Backbone size w/o insert (bp): 7325
  Vector type: Bacterial Expression
Growth in bacteria
  Bacterial resistance: Kanamycin, 50 μg/mL
  Growth temperature: 37°C
  Growth strain: DH5alpha
  Copy number: Low Copy
Gene/Insert
  Gene/Insert name: CBX1_03 (alt names: PDB: 3F2U; chromobox homolog 1; CBX1)
  Species: H. sapiens (human)
  Insert size (bp): 162
  Entrez Gene: CBX1 (a.k.a. CBX, HP1-BETA, HP1Hs-beta, HP1Hsbeta, Hp1beta, M31, MOD1, p25beta)
  Tag / fusion protein: His (N terminal on insert)
  Cloning method: Restriction Enzyme
  Sequencing primers: 5′ T7; 3′ T7-term
Terms and licenses: Academic/Nonprofit Terms; Industry Terms: Not Available to Industry
Depositor comments: PDB: 3F2U. http://www.thesgc.org/structures/3F2U/
How to cite: CBX1 was a gift from Cheryl Arrowsmith (Addgene plasmid # 25245 ; http://n2t.net/addgene:25245 ; RRID:Addgene_25245)
